Addgene plasmid #133640: ZJOM157
Purpose: Integration of GFP-PEP12 as an additional copy in genome, use auxotrophic marker URA3(Kluyveromyces lactis).Marker for yeast late endosome.
Depositing lab: Zhiping Xie. Depositing organization: Shanghai Jiao Tong University. Publication: A Validated Set of Fluorescent-Protein-Based Markers for Major Organelles in Yeast (Saccharomyces cerevisiae). Zhu J, Zhang ZT, Tang SW, Zhao BS, Li H, Song JZ, Li D, Xie Z. MBio. 2019 Sep 3;10(5). pii: mBio.01691-19. doi: 10.1128/mBio.01691-19. PubMed 31481383.
Backbone
  Vector backbone: BS-Ura3Kl
  Vector type: Yeast Expression
Growth in bacteria
  Bacterial resistance: Ampicillin, 100 μg/mL
  Growth temperature: 37°C
  Growth strain: DH5alpha
  Copy number: Unknown
Gene/Insert
  Gene/Insert name: p1k-GFP-Pep12
  Species: S. cerevisiae (budding yeast)
  Insert size (bp): 2600
  Entrez Gene: PEP12 (a.k.a. YOR036W, VPL6, VPS6, VPT13)
  Tag / fusion protein: EGFP (N terminal on insert)
  Cloning method: Gibson Cloning
Terms and licenses: Academic/Nonprofit Terms; Industry Terms: Not Available to Industry
How to cite: ZJOM157 was a gift from Zhiping Xie (Addgene plasmid # 133640 ; http://n2t.net/addgene:133640 ; RRID:Addgene_133640)
