[The description below was written by a language model from this plasmid's Addgene catalogue record and pLannotate feature annotations shown in this document.]
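Description:
ZJOM157 is a yeast integrating plasmid built on BS-Ura3Kl, a pBluescript-type backbone. It is designed to place a GFP-PEP12 fusion into the Saccharomyces cerevisiae genome as an additional copy rather than replacing the endogenous gene. In E. coli it is maintained through a high-copy ColE1/pUC origin and selected with ampicillin (AmpR under the bla promoter). The usual pBluescript remnants are also annotated: an f1 ori, a lacZα fragment, lac promoter/operator elements, and flanking T7 and T3 promoters. No yeast replication origin or centromere is annotated, which fits a plasmid that must integrate to persist. Yeast selection relies on a URA3 marker that the catalogue describes as the Kluyveromyces lactis gene. The automated annotation labels it by similarity to S. cerevisiae URA3 and its promoter. A single loxP site lies just downstream of the marker.

The roughly 2.6 kb insert, named p1k-GFP-Pep12, encodes EGFP (annotated as GFP S65T) fused to the N terminus of Pep12, a protein involved in sorting and targeting of vacuolar proteases. The record does not name the promoter explicitly. However, the sequence upstream of GFP includes a fragment of the SHE4 coding region on the opposite strand, and "p1k" may denote about 1 kb of native upstream sequence, although this is an inference. TIM9 and a GEA2 fragment are also annotated as yeast genomic sequences, but their role is not stated. The sequenced and depositor records differ by only a few nucleotides and show the same features. The plasmid belongs to a validated set of fluorescent organelle markers and is used to label the late endosome in live-cell imaging.
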