Features (pLannotate 1.2.2; 20 found; start..end, strand, type, name):
     30..458     -  rep_origin     f1 ori (sequence partly withheld): f1 bacteriophage origin of replication; arrow indicates direction of (+) strand synthesis
    463..618     -  CDS            lacZα (fragment): LacZα fragment of β-galactosidase; lacZ fragment
    626..644     +  promoter       T7 promoter: promoter for bacteriophage T7 RNA polymerase
    658..963     +  CDS            GEA2 (fragment): GEA2_YEAST - Experimental evidence at protein level: Swiss-Prot protein existence level 1. Activates the ARF proteins by exchanging bound GDP for free GTP. Plays a role in maintaining mitochondrial morphology (PubMed:25190516). From Saccharomyces cerevisiae (strain ATCC 204508 / S288c) (Baker's yeast).
   1055..1271    +  promoter       URA3 promoter: S. cerevisiae URA3
   1278..2063    +  CDS            URA3: PYRF_YEAST - Experimental evidence at protein level: Swiss-Prot protein existence level 1. From Saccharomyces cerevisiae (strain ATCC 204508 / S288c) (Baker's yeast).
   2215..2248    +  protein_bind   loxP: Cre-mediated recombination occurs in the 8-bp core sequence (GCATACAT). Cre recombinase
   2276..2317    -  misc_feature   MCS (fragment): pBluescript multiple cloning site
   2313..3074    -  CDS            SHE4 (fragment): SHE4_YEAST - Experimental evidence at protein level: Swiss-Prot protein existence level 1. Required for mother cell-specific ho expression. Might be required for the transport of factors (such as ASH1) that promote HO repression from the mother cell into its bud. From Saccharomyces cerevisiae (strain ATCC 204508 / S288c) (Baker's yeast).
   3318..4031    +  CDS            GFP (S65T): GFP (S65T) is a basic (constitutively fluorescent) green fluorescent protein published in 1995, derived from Aequorea victoria.
   4074..4937    +  CDS            PEP12: PEP12_YEAST - Also known as VPS6, VPT13. Experimental evidence at protein level: Swiss-Prot protein existence level 1. Plays a role in the sorting and targeting of vacuolar proteases. From Saccharomyces cerevisiae (strain ATCC 204508 / S288c) (Baker's yeast).
   5191..5451    +  CDS            TIM9: TIM9_YEAST - Experimental evidence at protein level: Swiss-Prot protein existence level 1. Mitochondrial intermembrane chaperone that participates in the import and insertion of multi-pass transmembrane proteins into the mitochondrial inner membrane. Also required for the transfer of beta- barrel precursors from the TOM complex to the sorting and assembly machinery (SAM complex) of the outer membrane. Acts as a chaperone-like protein that protects the hydrophobic precursors from aggregation and guide them through the mitochondrial intermembrane space. Compared to TIM10, it may have a strong st
   5616..5634    -  promoter       T3 promoter: promoter for bacteriophage T3 RNA polymerase
   5679..5695    -  protein_bind   lac operator: The lac repressor binds to the lac operator to inhibit transcription in E. coli. This inhibition can be relieved by adding lactose or isopropyl-β-D-thiogalactopyranoside (IPTG). lac repressor encoded by lacI
   5703..5733    -  promoter       lac promoter: promoter for the E. coli lac operon
   5748..5769    -  protein_bind   CAP binding site: CAP binding activates transcription in the presence of cAMP. E. coli catabolite activator protein
   5782..5874    -  CDS            lacI (fragment): lac repressor; lacI; The lac repressor binds to the lac operator to inhibit transcription in E. coli. This inhibition can be relieved by adding lactose or isopropyl-β-D-thiogalactopyranoside (IPTG).
   6057..6645    -  rep_origin     ori: high-copy-number ColE1/pMB1/pBR322/pUC origin of replication
   6816..7676    -  CDS            AmpR: β-lactamase; bla; confers resistance to ampicillin, carbenicillin, and related antibiotics
   7677..7781    -  promoter       AmpR promoter: bla
>Addgene plasmid #133640 | ZJOM157 | depositor full sequence | sequence record 256856 | Full Sequence
CTAAATTGTAAGCGTTAATATTTTGTTAAAATTCGCGTTAAATTTTTGTTAAATCAGCTCATTTTTTAAC
CAATAGGCCGAAATCGGCAAAATCCCTTATAAATCAAAAGAATAGACCGAGATAGGGT
[37 nt withheld, positions 129-165]
AAAGAACGTGGACTCCAACGTCAAAGG
[49 nt withheld, positions 193-241]
T
[91 nt withheld, positions 243-333]
G
[124 nt withheld, positions 335-458]
CCCATTCGCCATTCAGGCTGCGCAACTGTTGGGAAGGGCGATCGGTGCGGGCCTCTTCGCTATTACGCCA
GCTGGCGAAAGGGGGATGTGCTGCAAGGCGATTAAGTTGGGTAACGCCAGGGTTTTCCCAGTCACGACGT
TGTAAAACGACGGCCAGTGAGCGCGCGTAATACGACTCACTATAGGGCGAATTGGGTACCCGTTGCTAAA
TTCGAGTGAAACACAGGAAGACCAGAAAATCCTCATTTCATCCATATTAACAATAATTTCAAATGTTTAT
TTGCATTATTTGAAACTAGGGAAGACAAGCAACGAAACGTTTTTGAAAATTTTGAGTATTTTCAATAAAT
TTGTAGAGGACTCAGATATTGAAAAAAAGCTACAGCAATTAATACTTGATAAGAAGAGTATTGAGAAGGG
CAACGGTTCATCATCTCATGGATCTGCACATGAACAAACACCAGAGTCAAACGACGTTGAAATTGAGGCT
ACTGCGCCAATTGAGGCCTTTTTTGCGAGGCATATTTATGGTGAAGGATAAGTTTTGACCATCAAAGAAG
GTTAATGTGGCTGTGGTTTCAGGGTCCATAAAGCTTTTCAATTCATCTTTTTTTTTTTTGTTCTTTTTTT
TGATTCCGGTTTCTTTGAAATTTTTTTGATTCGGTAATCTCCGAGCAGAAGGAAGAACGAAGGAAGGAGC
ACAGACTTAGATTGGTATATATACGCATATGTGGTGTTGAAGAAACATGAAATTGCCCAGTATTCTTAAC
CCAACTGCACAGAACAAAAACCTGCAGGAAACGAAGATAAATCCTCGAGATGTCCACAAAATCATATACC
AGTAGAGCTGAGACTCATGCAAGTCCGGTTGCATCGAAACTTTTACGTTTAATGGATGAAAAGAAGACCA
ATTTGTGTGCTTCTCTTGACGTTCGTTCGACTGATGAGCTATTGAAACTTGTTGAAACGTTGGGTCCATA
CATTTGCCTTTTGAAAACACACGTTGATATCTTGGATGATTTCAGTTATGAGGGTACTGTCGTTCCATTG
AAAGCATTGGCAGAGAAATACAAGTTCTTGATATTTGAGGACAGAAAATTCGCCGATATCGGTAACACAG
TCAAATTACAATATACATCGGGCGTTTACCGTATCGCAGAATGGTCTGATATCACCAACGCCCACGGGGT
TACTGGTGCTGGTATTGTTGCTGGCTTGAAACAAGGTGCGCAAGAGGTCACCAAAGAACCAAGGGGATTA
TTGATGCTTGCTGAATTGTCTTCCAAGGGTTCTCTAGCACACGGTGAATATACTAAGGGTACCGTTGATA
TTGCAAAGAGTGATAAAGATTTCGTTATTGGGTTCATTGCTCAGAACGATATGGGAGGAAGAGAAGAAGG
GTTTGATTGGCTAATCATGACCCCAGGTGTAGGTTTAGACGACAAAGGCGATGCATTGGGTCAGCAGTAC
AGAACCGTCGACGAAGTTGTAAGTGGTGGATCAGATATCATCATTGTTGGCAGAGGACTTTTCGCCAAGG
GTAGAGATCCTAAGGTTGAAGGTGAAAGATACAGAAATGCTGGATGGGAAGCGTACCAAAAGAGAATCAG
CGCTCCCCATTAATTATACAGGAAACTTAATAGAACAAATCACATATTTAATCTAATAGCCACCTGCATT
GGCACGGTGCAACACTCACTTCAACTTCATCTTACAAAAGATCACGTGATCTGTTGTATTGGGATCTCTA
GACCTAATAACTTCGTATAGCATACATTATACGAAGTTATATTAAGGGTTGTCGACCTGCAGCGTACATC
GATAAGCTTGATATCGAATTCCTGCAGCCCGGGGGATCCTACTTAGTCCTTTGGTCAAAAATATTTCAGA
ACAAAGTGTTGTCAATGAAGGATATAATTCTGATAGGGTTTTGACTATGATGGACAATGGATCATTTCCA
ACGTCTATTTCTGCCTCCACAATTAAGCTACTCATGAAATCGACCACTGCTTTATCAAAGTCTTTTTGGA
AGCTTGATTGTAATTCAGCAAAAATTATAAGCATCATCGATTTTACTTCATCTTCGCTTATGCGCAAAAT
AAGTTCCTTCACTAAAAATCGCACCTCCTTGAAATTGTACTTGAACTTATTCAATAGTTGTAGAATTATG
CTCAGTAAATACGTGACGTGGGTGTCCTCGCCATAGTGTATCCTAATTTGCAGCTCATTTAACAATGCAA
TTGTTGCGTCTTTATTGGAAAAGCAACCAACGAAAACGTGGATGGATGATCTTGATAATATTTCAAATAA
ATTGAGTGCGAAGGGAATATCATTCTGTATAAGTTTAGATAAATGTACGCGGGACTCAGAATGGTCTTGG
TAAGACCTGGTCAATATTTCTTCGATTTTCTGACGATCTTTAAGGGCTTCACTATTCGTTAAATCAGCCG
GCATTTTCCCAGATTCAGATTTTTGCCTTAGCTGGAAAATTGTATTTATAGCATCATTGTATTTTTGGAC
ATCAGGGGTGGATTTCAAAGTCTTGTCAAATGCAGCGCAGAGGCTATCAATAGTAGAGCTATCGATTGGA
TCATTCCCTTTCTCACACAGTGGCATCGTGATTCTAATTTTTTAGTAATCTTTTCATGTGAGTAGTTTAG
ATAAAACGTCTTCACTATTAAGTAGAAGATTCGTAATTGGATTTAAGCCTTCGTGCCTTATCGCGGCTGA
TAATCATCATGATCGACGATGAACTACTGCGCCAGAGTATAATCCCCTATAAAACAGGCCTGCTATCACT
CCAAAGAGAATGCTTTTATAGAAGAATATAACGTAAATTACTACAATAATTGTGTTGAGATGTCTAAAGG
TGAAGAATTATTCACTGGTGTTGTCCCAATTTTGGTTGAATTAGATGGTGATGTTAATGGTCACAAATTT
TCTGTCTCCGGTGAAGGTGAAGGTGATGCTACTTACGGTAAATTGACCTTAAAATTTATTTGTACTACTG
GTAAATTGCCAGTTCCATGGCCAACCTTAGTCACTACTTTAACTTATGGTGTTCAATGTTTTTCTAGATA
CCCAGATCATATGAAACAACATGACTTTTTCAAGTCTGCCATGCCAGAAGGTTATGTTCAAGAAAGAACT
ATTTTTTTCAAAGATGACGGTAACTACAAGACCAGAGCTGAAGTCAAGTTTGAAGGTGATACCTTAGTTA
ATAGAATCGAATTAAAAGGTATTGATTTTAAAGAAGATGGTAACATTTTAGGTCACAAATTGGAATACAA
CTATAACTCTCACAATGTTTACATCATGGCTGACAAACAAAAGAATGGTATCAAAGTTAACTTCAAAATT
AGACACAACATTGAAGATGGTTCTGTTCAATTAGCTGACCATTATCAACAAAATACTCCAATTGGTGATG
GTCCAGTCTTGTTACCAGACAACCATTACTTATCCACTCAATCTGCCTTATCCAAAGATCCAAACGAAAA
GAGAGACCACATGGTCTTGTTAGAATTTGTTACTGCTGCTGGTATTACCCATGGTATGGATGAATTGTAC
AAAGCTTCGTACGCTGCAGGTCGACGGATCCCCGGGTTAATTAACATGTCGGAAGACGAATTTTTTGGTG
GTGATAATGAAGCCGTTTGGAACGGTTCCAGATTCAGTGATTCACCTGAGTTCCAAACGTTGAAAGAAGA
GGTTGCTGCAGAGTTATTTGAAATAAATGGGCAAATAAGCACGCTGCAGCAGTTTACCGCGACACTTAAG
TCATTTATAGATCGGGGAGATGTTAGTGCGAAAGTTGTGGAAAGAATTAATAAGAGATCTGTGGCAAAGA
TAGAAGAAATAGGCGGGCTCATTAAAAAGGTCAATACATCAGTGAAAAAGATGGATGCGATTGAGGAAGC
TAGCCTGGATAAGACTCAAATAATAGCGAGAGAGAAACTTGTGAGGGATGTCAGTTACTCTTTTCAAGAG
TTTCAAGGTATTCAGCGGCAGTTTACCCAAGTAATGAAACAAGTTAATGAAAGAGCAAAAGAATCTCTTG
AAGCAAGTGAGATGGCAAATGATGCTGCTTTATTAGATGAAGAACAAAGGCAGAATAGCTCAAAAAGTAC
TCGAATACCAGGCAGCCAAATAGTCATTGAGAGAGACCCGATAAATAACGAAGAGTTTGCTTATCAGCAA
AATCTTATCGAGCAAAGAGACCAGGAAATCAGCAATATTGAAAGAGGTATAACGGAACTGAACGAAGTTT
TTAAAGATTTGGGAAGTGTTGTTCAACAGCAGGGTGTGCTAGTTGACAATATTGAAGCAAATATTTATAC
AACGTCAGATAACACTCAATTGGCTTCAGACGAGCTAAGGAAGGCCATGCGGTACCAAAAACGTACGAGC
AGATGGAGGGTGTATTTGTTGATTGTGCTTCTCGTAATGCTTCTTTTTATTTTTCTCATTATGAAATTGT
AAGCGGCCGCAAAAAACTGTATTATAAGTAAATGCATGTATACTAAACTCACAAATTAGAGCTTCAATTT
AATTATATCAGTTATTACCCGGGAATCTCGGTCGTAATGATTTCTATAATGACGAAAAAAAAAAAATTGG
AAAGAAAAAGCTTCATGGCCTTTATAAAAAGGAACTATCCAATACCTCGCCAGAACCAAGTAACAGTATT
TTACGGGGCACAAATCAAGAACAATAAGACAGGACTGTAAAGATGGACGCATTGAACTCCAAAGAACAAC
AAGAGTTCCAAAAAGTAGTGGAACAAAAGCAAATGAAGGATTTCATGCGTTTGTACTCTAATCTGGTAGA
AAGATGTTTCACAGACTGTGTCAATGACTTCACAACATCAAAGCTAACCAATAAGGAACAAACATGCATC
ATGAAGTGCTCAGAAAAGTTCTTGAAGCATAGCGAACGTGTAGGGCAGCGTTTCCAAGAACAAAACGCTG
CCTTGGGACAAGGCTTGGGCCGATAAGGTGTACTGGCGTATATATATCTAATTATGTATCTCTGGTGTAG
CCCATTTTTAGCATGTAAATATAAAGAGAAACCATATCTAATCTAACCAAATCCAAACAAAATTCAATAG
TTACGTAGACGTCCTACGATTCCGCGGTGGAGCTCCAGCTTTTGTTCCCTTTAGTGAGGGTTAATTGCGC
GCTTGGCGTAATCATGGTCATAGCTGTTTCCTGTGTGAAATTGTTATCCGCTCACAATTCCACACAACAT
ACGAGCCGGAAGCATAAAGTGTAAAGCCTGGGGTGCCTAATGAGTGAGCTAACTCACATTAATTGCGTTG
CGCTCACTGCCCGCTTTCCAGTCGGGAAACCTGTCGTGCCAGCTGCATTAATGAATCGGCCAACGCGCGG
GGAGAGGCGGTTTGCGTATTGGGCGCTCTTCCGCTTCCTCGCTCACTGACTCGCTGCGCTCGGTCGTTCG
GCTGCGGCGAGCGGTATCAGCTCACTCAAAGGCGGTAATACGGTTATCCACAGAATCAGGGGATAACGCA
GGAAAGAACATGTGAGCAAAAGGCCAGCAAAAGGCCAGGAACCGTAAAAAGGCCGCGTTGCTGGCGTTTT
TCCATAGGCTCCGCCCCCCTGACGAGCATCACAAAAATCGACGCTCAAGTCAGAGGTGGCGAAACCCGAC
AGGACTATAAAGATACCAGGCGTTTCCCCCTGGAAGCTCCCTCGTGCGCTCTCCTGTTCCGACCCTGCCG
CTTACCGGATACCTGTCCGCCTTTCTCCCTTCGGGAAGCGTGGCGCTTTCTCATAGCTCACGCTGTAGGT
ATCTCAGTTCGGTGTAGGTCGTTCGCTCCAAGCTGGGCTGTGTGCACGAACCCCCCGTTCAGCCCGACCG
CTGCGCCTTATCCGGTAACTATCGTCTTGAGTCCAACCCGGTAAGACACGACTTATCGCCACTGGCAGCA
GCCACTGGTAACAGGATTAGCAGAGCGAGGTATGTAGGCGGTGCTACAGAGTTCTTGAAGTGGTGGCCTA
ACTACGGCTACACTAGAAGGACAGTATTTGGTATCTGCGCTCTGCTGAAGCCAGTTACCTTCGGAAAAAG
AGTTGGTAGCTCTTGATCCGGCAAACAAACCACCGCTGGTAGCGGTGGTTTTTTTGTTTGCAAGCAGCAG
ATTACGCGCAGAAAAAAAGGATCTCAAGAAGATCCTTTGATCTTTTCTACGGGGTCTGACGCTCAGTGGA
ACGAAAACTCACGTTAAGGGATTTTGGTCATGAGATTATCAAAAAGGATCTTCACCTAGATCCTTTTAAA
TTAAAAATGAAGTTTTAAATCAATCTAAAGTATATATGAGTAAACTTGGTCTGACAGTTACCAATGCTTA
ATCAGTGAGGCACCTATCTCAGCGATCTGTCTATTTCGTTCATCCATAGTTGCCTGACTCCCCGTCGTGT
AGATAACTACGATACGGGAGGGCTTACCATCTGGCCCCAGTGCTGCAATGATACCGCGAGACCCACGCTC
ACCGGCTCCAGATTTATCAGCAATAAACCAGCCAGCCGGAAGGGCCGAGCGCAGAAGTGGTCCTGCAACT
TTATCCGCCTCCATCCAGTCTATTAATTGTTGCCGGGAAGCTAGAGTAAGTAGTTCGCCAGTTAATAGTT
TGCGCAACGTTGTTGCCATTGCTACAGGCATCGTGGTGTCACGCTCGTCGTTTGGTATGGCTTCATTCAG
CTCCGGTTCCCAACGATCAAGGCGAGTTACATGATCCCCCATGTTGTGCAAAAAAGCGGTTAGCTCCTTC
GGTCCTCCGATCGTTGTCAGAAGTAAGTTGGCCGCAGTGTTATCACTCATGGTTATGGCAGCACTGCATA
ATTCTCTTACTGTCATGCCATCCGTAAGATGCTTTTCTGTGACTGGTGAGTACTCAACCAAGTCATTCTG
AGAATAGTGTATGCGGCGACCGAGTTGCTCTTGCCCGGCGTCAATACGGGATAATACCGCGCCACATAGC
AGAACTTTAAAAGTGCTCATCATTGGAAAACGTTCTTCGGGGCGAAAACTCTCAAGGATCTTACCGCTGT
TGAGATCCAGTTCGATGTAACCCACTCGTGCACCCAACTGATCTTCAGCATCTTTTACTTTCACCAGCGT
TTCTGGGTGAGCAAAAACAGGAAGGCAAAATGCCGCAAAAAAGGGAATAAGGGCGACACGGAAATGTTGA
ATACTCATACTCTTCCTTTTTCAATATTATTGAAGCATTTATCAGGGTTATTGTCTCATGAGCGGATACA
TATTTGAATGTATTTAGAAAAATAAACAAATAGGGGTTCCGCGCACATTTCCCCGAAAAGTGCCAC
