Features (pLannotate 1.2.2; 20 found; start..end, strand, type, name):
      1..217     +  promoter       URA3 promoter: S. cerevisiae URA3
    224..1009    +  CDS            URA3: PYRF_YEAST - Experimental evidence at protein level: Swiss-Prot protein existence level 1. From Saccharomyces cerevisiae (strain ATCC 204508 / S288c) (Baker's yeast).
   1161..1194    +  protein_bind   loxP: Cre-mediated recombination occurs in the 8-bp core sequence (GCATACAT). Cre recombinase
   1222..1263    -  misc_feature   MCS (fragment): pBluescript multiple cloning site
   1259..2020    -  CDS            SHE4 (fragment): SHE4_YEAST - Experimental evidence at protein level: Swiss-Prot protein existence level 1. Required for mother cell-specific ho expression. Might be required for the transport of factors (such as ASH1) that promote HO repression from the mother cell into its bud. From Saccharomyces cerevisiae (strain ATCC 204508 / S288c) (Baker's yeast).
   2264..2977    +  CDS            GFP (S65T): GFP (S65T) is a basic (constitutively fluorescent) green fluorescent protein published in 1995, derived from Aequorea victoria.
   3020..3883    +  CDS            PEP12: PEP12_YEAST - Also known as VPS6, VPT13. Experimental evidence at protein level: Swiss-Prot protein existence level 1. Plays a role in the sorting and targeting of vacuolar proteases. From Saccharomyces cerevisiae (strain ATCC 204508 / S288c) (Baker's yeast).
   4137..4397    +  CDS            TIM9: TIM9_YEAST - Experimental evidence at protein level: Swiss-Prot protein existence level 1. Mitochondrial intermembrane chaperone that participates in the import and insertion of multi-pass transmembrane proteins into the mitochondrial inner membrane. Also required for the transfer of beta- barrel precursors from the TOM complex to the sorting and assembly machinery (SAM complex) of the outer membrane. Acts as a chaperone-like protein that protects the hydrophobic precursors from aggregation and guide them through the mitochondrial intermembrane space. Compared to TIM10, it may have a strong st
   4562..4580    -  promoter       T3 promoter: promoter for bacteriophage T3 RNA polymerase
   4625..4641    -  protein_bind   lac operator: The lac repressor binds to the lac operator to inhibit transcription in E. coli. This inhibition can be relieved by adding lactose or isopropyl-β-D-thiogalactopyranoside (IPTG). lac repressor encoded by lacI
   4649..4679    -  promoter       lac promoter: promoter for the E. coli lac operon
   4694..4715    -  protein_bind   CAP binding site: CAP binding activates transcription in the presence of cAMP. E. coli catabolite activator protein
   4728..4820    -  CDS            lacI (fragment): lac repressor; lacI; The lac repressor binds to the lac operator to inhibit transcription in E. coli. This inhibition can be relieved by adding lactose or isopropyl-β-D-thiogalactopyranoside (IPTG).
   5003..5591    -  rep_origin     ori: high-copy-number ColE1/pMB1/pBR322/pUC origin of replication
   5762..6622    -  CDS            AmpR: β-lactamase; bla; confers resistance to ampicillin, carbenicillin, and related antibiotics
   6623..6727    -  promoter       AmpR promoter: bla
   6780..7208    -  rep_origin     f1 ori (sequence partly withheld): f1 bacteriophage origin of replication; arrow indicates direction of (+) strand synthesis
   7213..7370    -  CDS            lacZα (fragment): LacZα fragment of β-galactosidase; lacZ fragment
   7373..7391    +  promoter       T7 promoter: promoter for bacteriophage T7 RNA polymerase
   7405..7710    +  CDS            GEA2 (fragment): GEA2_YEAST - Experimental evidence at protein level: Swiss-Prot protein existence level 1. Activates the ARF proteins by exchanging bound GDP for free GTP. Plays a role in maintaining mitochondrial morphology (PubMed:25190516). From Saccharomyces cerevisiae (strain ATCC 204508 / S288c) (Baker's yeast).
>Addgene plasmid #133640 | ZJOM157 | addgene full sequence | sequence record 272372 | Addgene NGS Result
TTCAATTCATCTTTTTTTTTTTTGTTCTTTTTTTTGATTCCGGTTTCTTTGAAATTTTTTTGATTCGGTA
ATCTCCGAGCAGAAGGAAGAACGAAGGAAGGAGCACAGACTTAGATTGGTATATATACGCATATGTGGTG
TTGAAGAAACATGAAATTGCCCAGTATTCTTAACCCAACTGCACAGAACAAAAACCTGCAGGAAACGAAG
ATAAATCCTCGAGATGTCCACAAAATCATATACCAGTAGAGCTGAGACTCATGCAAGTCCGGTTGCATCG
AAACTTTTACGTTTAATGGATGAAAAGAAGACCAATTTGTGTGCTTCTCTTGACGTTCGTTCGACTGATG
AGCTATTGAAACTTGTTGAAACGTTGGGTCCATACATTTGCCTTTTGAAAACACACGTTGATATCTTGGA
TGATTTCAGTTATGAGGGTACTGTCGTTCCATTGAAAGCATTGGCAGAGAAATACAAGTTCTTGATATTT
GAGGACAGAAAATTCGCCGATATCGGTAACACAGTCAAATTACAATATACATCGGGCGTTTACCGTATCG
CAGAATGGTCTGATATCACCAACGCCCACGGGGTTACTGGTGCTGGTATTGTTGCTGGCTTGAAACAAGG
TGCGCAAGAGGTCACCAAAGAACCAAGGGGATTATTGATGCTTGCTGAATTGTCTTCCAAGGGTTCTCTA
GCACACGGTGAATATACTAAGGGTACCGTTGATATTGCAAAGAGTGATAAAGATTTCGTTATTGGGTTCA
TTGCTCAGAACGATATGGGAGGAAGAGAAGAAGGGTTTGATTGGCTAATCATGACCCCAGGTGTAGGTTT
AGACGACAAAGGCGATGCATTGGGTCAGCAGTACAGAACCGTCGACGAAGTTGTAAGTGGTGGATCAGAT
ATCATCATTGTTGGCAGAGGACTTTTCGCCAAGGGTAGAGATCCTAAGGTTGAAGGTGAAAGATACAGAA
ATGCTGGATGGGAAGCGTACCAAAAGAGAATCAGCGCTCCCCATTAATTATACAGGAAACTTAATAGAAC
AAATCACATATTTAATCTAATAGCCACCTGCATTGGCACGGTGCAACACTACTTCAACTTCATCTTACAA
AAAGATCACGTGATCTGTTGTATTGGGATCTCTAGACCTAATAACTTCGTATAGCATACATTATACGAAG
TTATATTAAGGGTTGTCGACCTGCAGCGTACATCGATAAGCTTGATATCGAATTCCTGCAGCCCGGGGGA
TCCTACTTAGTCCTTTGGTCAAAAATATTTCAGAACAAAGTGTTGTCAATGAAGGATATAATTCTGATAG
GGTTTTGACTATGATGGACAATGGATCATTTCCAACGTCTATTTCTGCCTCCACAATTAAGCTACTCATG
AAATCGACCACTGCTTTATCAAAGTCTTTTTGGAAGCTTGATTGTAATTCAGCAAAAATTATAAGCATCA
TCGATTTTACTTCATCTTCGCTTATGCGCAAAATAAGTTCCTTCACTAAAAATCGCACCTCCTTGAAATT
GTACTTGAACTTATTCAATAGTTGTAGAATTATGCTCAGTAAATACGTGACGTGGGTGTCCTCGCCATAG
TGTATCCTAATTTGCAGCTCATTTAACAATGCAATTGTTGCGTCTTTATTGGAAAAGCAACCAACGAAAA
CGTGGATGGATGATCTTGATAATATTTCAAATAAATTGAGTGCGAAGGGAATATCATTCTGTATAAGTTT
AGATAAATGTACGCGGGACTCAGAATGGTCTTGGTAAGACCTGGTCAATATTTCTTCGATTTTCTGACGA
TCTTTAAGGGCTTCACTATTCGTTAAATCAGCCGGCATTTTCCCAGATTCAGATTTTTGCCTTAGCTGGA
AAATTGTATTTATAGCATCATTGTATTTTTGGACATCAGGGGTGGATTTCAAAGTCTTGTCAAATGCAGC
GCAGAGGCTATCAATAGTAGAGCTATCGATTGGATCATTCCCTTTCTCACACAGTGGCATCGTGATTCTA
ATTTTTTAGTAATCTTTTCATGTGAGTAGTTTAGATAAAACGTCTTCACTATTAAGTAGAAGATTCGTAA
TTGGATTTAAGCCTTCGTGCCTTATCGCGGCTGATAATCATCATGATCGACGATGAACTACTGCGCCAGA
GTATAATCCCCTATAAAACAGGCCTGCTATCACTCCAAAGAGAATGCTTTTATAGAAGAATATAACGTAA
ATTACTACAATAATTGTGTTGAGATGTCTAAAGGTGAAGAATTATTCACTGGTGTTGTCCCAATTTTGGT
TGAATTAGATGGTGATGTTAATGGTCACAAATTTTCTGTCTCCGGTGAAGGTGAAGGTGATGCTACTTAC
GGTAAATTGACCTTAAAATTTATTTGTACTACTGGTAAATTGCCAGTTCCATGGCCAACCTTAGTCACTA
CTTTAACTTATGGTGTTCAATGTTTTTCTAGATACCCAGATCATATGAAACAACATGACTTTTTCAAGTC
TGCCATGCCAGAAGGTTATGTTCAAGAAAGAACTATTTTTTTCAAAGATGACGGTAACTACAAGACCAGA
GCTGAAGTCAAGTTTGAAGGTGATACCTTAGTTAATAGAATCGAATTAAAAGGTATTGATTTTAAAGAAG
ATGGTAACATTTTAGGTCACAAATTGGAATACAACTATAACTCTCACAATGTTTACATCATGGCTGACAA
ACAAAAGAATGGTATCAAAGTTAACTTCAAAATTAGACACAACATTGAAGATGGTTCTGTTCAATTAGCT
GACCATTATCAACAAAATACTCCAATTGGTGATGGTCCAGTCTTGTTACCAGACAACCATTACTTATCCA
CTCAATCTGCCTTATCCAAAGATCCAAACGAAAAGAGAGACCACATGGTCTTGTTAGAATTTGTTACTGC
TGCTGGTATTACCCATGGTATGGATGAATTGTACAAAGCTTCGTACGCTGCAGGTCGACGGATCCCCGGG
TTAATTAACATGTCGGAAGACGAATTTTTTGGTGGTGATAATGAAGCCGTTTGGAACGGTTCCAGATTCA
GTGATTCACCTGAGTTCCAAACGTTGAAAGAAGAGGTTGCTGCAGAGTTATTTGAAATAAATGGGCAAAT
AAGCACGCTGCAGCAGTTTACCGCGACACTTAAGTCATTTATAGATCGGGGAGATGTTAGTGCGAAAGTT
GTGGAAAGAATTAATAAGAGATCTGTGGCAAAGATAGAAGAAATAGGCGGGCTCATTAAAAAGGTCAATA
CATCAGTGAAAAAGATGGATGCGATTGAGGAAGCTAGCCTGGATAAGACTCAAATAATAGCGAGAGAGAA
ACTTGTGAGGGATGTCAGTTACTCTTTTCAAGAGTTTCAAGGTATTCAGCGGCAGTTTACCCAAGTAATG
AAACAAGTTAATGAAAGAGCAAAAGAATCTCTTGAAGCAAGTGAGATGGCAAATGATGCTGCTTTATTAG
ATGAAGAACAAAGGCAGAATAGCTCAAAAAGTACTCGAATACCAGGCAGCCAAATAGTCATTGAGAGAGA
CCCGATAAATAACGAAGAGTTTGCTTATCAGCAAAATCTTATCGAGCAAAGAGACCAGGAAATCAGCAAT
ATTGAAAGAGGTATAACGGAACTGAACGAAGTTTTTAAAGATTTGGGAAGTGTTGTTCAACAGCAGGGTG
TGCTAGTTGACAATATTGAAGCAAATATTTATACAACGTCAGATAACACTCAATTGGCTTCAGACGAGCT
AAGGAAGGCCATGCGGTACCAAAAACGTACGAGCAGATGGAGGGTGTATTTGTTGATTGTGCTTCTCGTA
ATGCTTCTTTTTATTTTTCTCATTATGAAATTGTAAGCGGCCGCAAAAAACTGTATTATAAGTAAATGCA
TGTATACTAAACTCACAAATTAGAGCTTCAATTTAATTATATCAGTTATTACCCGGGAATCTCGGTCGTA
ATGATTTCTATAATGACGAAAAAAAAAAAATTGGAAAGAAAAAGCTTCATGGCCTTTATAAAAAGGAACT
ATCCAATACCTCGCCAGAACCAAGTAACAGTATTTTACGGGGCACAAATCAAGAACAATAAGACAGGACT
GTAAAGATGGACGCATTGAACTCCAAAGAACAACAAGAGTTCCAAAAAGTAGTGGAACAAAAGCAAATGA
AGGATTTCATGCGTTTGTACTCTAATCTGGTAGAAAGATGTTTCACAGACTGTGTCAATGACTTCACAAC
ATCAAAGCTAACCAATAAGGAACAAACATGCATCATGAAGTGCTCAGAAAAGTTCTTGAAGCATAGCGAA
CGTGTAGGGCAGCGTTTCCAAGAACAAAACGCTGCCTTGGGACAAGGCTTGGGCCGATAAGGTGTACTGG
CGTATATATATCTAATTATGTATCTCTGGTGTAGCCCATTTTTAGCATGTAAATATAAAGAGAAACCATA
TCTAATCTAACCAAATCCAAACAAAATTCAATAGTTACGTAGACGTCCTACGATTCCGCGGTGGAGCTCC
AGCTTTTGTTCCCTTTAGTGAGGGTTAATTTCGAGCTTGGCGTAATCATGGTCATAGCTGTTTCCTGTGT
GAAATTGTTATCCGCTCACAATTCCACACAACATACGAGCCGGAAGCATAAAGTGTAAAGCCTGGGGTGC
CTAATGAGTGAGCTAACTCACATTAATTGCGTTGCGCTCACTGCCCGCTTTCCAGTCGGGAAACCTGTCG
TGCCAGCTGCATTAATGAATCGGCCAACGCGCGGGGAGAGGCGGTTTGCGTATTGGGCGCTCTTCCGCTT
CCTCGCTCACTGACTCGCTGCGCTCGGTCGTTCGGCTGCGGCGAGCGGTATCAGCTCACTCAAAGGCGGT
AATACGGTTATCCACAGAATCAGGGGATAACGCAGGAAAGAACATGTGAGCAAAAGGCCAGCAAAAGGCC
AGGAACCGTAAAAAGGCCGCGTTGCTGGCGTTTTTCCATAGGCTCCGCCCCCCTGACGAGCATCACAAAA
ATCGACGCTCAAGTCAGAGGTGGCGAAACCCGACAGGACTATAAAGATACCAGGCGTTTCCCCCTGGAAG
CTCCCTCGTGCGCTCTCCTGTTCCGACCCTGCCGCTTACCGGATACCTGTCCGCCTTTCTCCCTTCGGGA
AGCGTGGCGCTTTCTCATAGCTCACGCTGTAGGTATCTCAGTTCGGTGTAGGTCGTTCGCTCCAAGCTGG
GCTGTGTGCACGAACCCCCCGTTCAGCCCGACCGCTGCGCCTTATCCGGTAACTATCGTCTTGAGTCCAA
CCCGGTAAGACACGACTTATCGCCACTGGCAGCAGCCACTGGTAACAGGATTAGCAGAGCGAGGTATGTA
GGCGGTGCTACAGAGTTCTTGAAGTGGTGGCCTAACTACGGCTACACTAGAAGAACAGTATTTGGTATCT
GCGCTCTGCTGAAGCCAGTTACCTTCGGAAAAAGAGTTGGTAGCTCTTGATCCGGCAAACAAACCACCGC
TGGTAGCGGTGGTTTTTTTGTTTGCAAGCAGCAGATTACGCGCAGAAAAAAAGGATCTCAAGAAGATCCT
TTGATCTTTTCTACGGGGTCTGACGCTCAGTGGAACGAAAACTCACGTTAAGGGATTTTGGTCATGAGAT
TATCAAAAAGGATCTTCACCTAGATCCTTTTAAATTAAAAATGAAGTTTTAAATCAATCTAAAGTATATA
TGAGTAAACTTGGTCTGACAGTTACCAATGCTTAATCAGTGAGGCACCTATCTCAGCGATCTGTCTATTT
CGTTCATCCATAGTTGCCTGACTCCCCGTCGTGTAGATAACTACGATACGGGAGGGCTTACCATCTGGCC
CCAGTGCTGCAATGATACCGCGAGACCCACGCTCACCGGCTCCAGATTTATCAGCAATAAACCAGCCAGC
CGGAAGGGCCGAGCGCAGAAGTGGTCCTGCAACTTTATCCGCCTCCATCCAGTCTATTAATTGTTGCCGG
GAAGCTAGAGTAAGTAGTTCGCCAGTTAATAGTTTGCGCAACGTTGTTGCCATTGCTACAGGCATCGTGG
TGTCACGCTCGTCGTTTGGTATGGCTTCATTCAGCTCCGGTTCCCAACGATCAAGGCGAGTTACATGATC
CCCCATGTTGTGCAAAAAAGCGGTTAGCTCCTTCGGTCCTCCGATCGTTGTCAGAAGTAAGTTGGCCGCA
GTGTTATCACTCATGGTTATGGCAGCACTGCATAATTCTCTTACTGTCATGCCATCCGTAAGATGCTTTT
CTGTGACTGGTGAGTACTCAACCAAGTCATTCTGAGAATAGTGTATGCGGCGACCGAGTTGCTCTTGCCC
GGCGTCAATACGGGATAATACCGCGCCACATAGCAGAACTTTAAAAGTGCTCATCATTGGAAAACGTTCT
TCGGGGCGAAAACTCTCAAGGATCTTACCGCTGTTGAGATCCAGTTCGATGTAACCCACTCGTGCACCCA
ACTGATCTTCAGCATCTTTTACTTTCACCAGCGTTTCTGGGTGAGCAAAAACAGGAAGGCAAAATGCCGC
AAAAAAGGGAATAAGGGCGACACGGAAATGTTGAATACTCATACTCTTCCTTTTTCAATATTATTGAAGC
ATTTATCAGGGTTATTGTCTCATGAGCGGATACATATTTGAATGTATTTAGAAAAATAAACAAATAGGGG
TTCCGCGCACATTTCCCCGAAAAGTGCCACCTAAATTGTAAGCGTTAATATTTTGTTAAAATTCGCGTTA
AATTTTTGTTAAATCAGCTCATTTTTTAACCAATAGGCCGAAATCGGCAAAATCCCTTATAAATCAAAAG
AATAGACCGAGATAGGGT
[37 nt withheld, positions 6879-6915]
AAAGAACGTGGACTCCAACGTCAAAGG
[49 nt withheld, positions 6943-6991]
T
[91 nt withheld, positions 6993-7083]
G
[124 nt withheld, positions 7085-7208]
CCCATTCGCCATTCAGGCTGCGCAACTGTTGGGAAGGGCGATCGGTGCGGGCCTCTTCGCTATTACGCCA
GCTGGCGAAAGGGGGATGTGCTGCAAGGCGATTAAGTTGGGTAACGCCAGGGTTTTCCCAGTCACGACGT
TGTAAAACGACGGCCAGTGAATTGTAATACGACTCACTATAGGGCGAATTGGGTACCCGTTGCTAAATTC
GAGTGAAACACAGGAAGACCAGAAAATCCTCATTTCATCCATATTAACAATAATTTCAAATGTTTATTTG
CATTATTTGAAACTAGGGAAGACAAGCAACGAAACGTTTTTGAAAATTTTGAGTATTTTCAATAAATTTG
TAGAGGACTCAGATATTGAAAAAAAGCTACAGCAATTAATACTTGATAAGAAGAGTATTGAGAAGGGCAA
CGGTTCATCATCTCATGGATCTGCACATGAACAAACACCAGAGTCAAACGACGTTGAAATTGAGGCTACT
GCGCCAATTGAGGCCTTTTTTGCGAGGCATATTTATGGTGAAGGATAAGTTTTGACCATCAAAGAAGGTT
AATGTGGCTGTGGTTTCAGGGTCCATAAAGCTT
